Addgene plasmid #57192: PA-mCherry1-PCNA-19-SV40NLS-4
Purpose: Localization: Nucleus/Replication Origins, Excitation: 400 / 504, Emission: 515 / 517
Depositing lab: Michael Davidson. Depositing organization: Florida State University, Tallahassee.
Backbone
  Vector backbone: PA-mCherry1
  Backbone size w/o insert (bp): 4750
  Vector type: Mammalian Expression
  Selectable markers: Neomycin (select with G418)
Growth in bacteria
  Bacterial resistance: Kanamycin, 50 μg/mL
  Growth temperature: 37°C
  Growth strain: DH5alpha
  Copy number: High Copy
Gene/Insert
  Gene/Insert name: PCNA-19 SV40NLS (alt name: NM_002592.2)
  Species: H. sapiens (human)
  Entrez Gene: PCNA (a.k.a. ATLD2)
  Promoter: CMV
  Tag / fusion protein: 3x NLS; PA-mCherry1
  Cloning method: Unknown
  Sequencing primers: 5′ CMV-F; 3′ SV40pA-R
Terms and licenses: Academic/Nonprofit Terms; Industry Terms: Not Available to Industry
Depositor comments: . Excitation = 400 / 504; Emission = 515 / 517
How to cite: PA-mCherry1-PCNA-19-SV40NLS-4 was a gift from Michael Davidson (Addgene plasmid # 57192 ; http://n2t.net/addgene:57192 ; RRID:Addgene_57192)
