[The description below was written by a language model from this plasmid's Addgene catalogue record and pLannotate feature annotations shown in this document.]
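Description:
PA-mCherry1-PCNA-19-SV40NLS-4 is a mammalian expression plasmid built on a PA-mCherry1 fluorescent-protein backbone, with a sequenced length of about 5.6 kb. It encodes human PCNA fused to the photoactivatable red fluorescent protein PAmCherry1. The human cytomegalovirus immediate-early enhancer and promoter drive a single open reading frame. That frame begins with three tandem copies of the SV40 large T antigen nuclear localization signal, continues into PAmCherry1, and then runs through a short linker (the "19" in the name presumably refers to its length, though the record does not say so) into the PCNA coding sequence. An SV40 polyadenylation signal terminates the transcript; the small "large T antigen" fragment annotated just upstream of it is likely residual SV40 sequence rather than a functional part.

The plasmid is maintained in E. coli at high copy through a pUC-type ColE1 origin, and it also carries an f1 origin. One NeoR/KanR (Tn5 aminoglycoside phosphotransferase) gene serves both hosts. A bacterial promoter expresses it for kanamycin selection, and the SV40 early promoter with an HSV TK polyadenylation signal expresses it for G418 selection of stable mammalian lines. The short ble and bGH poly(A) annotations appear to be fragmentary matches.

PCNA is the sliding clamp that supports processive DNA synthesis, and it concentrates at sites of replication. The catalogue accordingly lists this fusion as a marker for the nucleus and replication origins. PAmCherry1 stays dark until it is photoactivated, which suits the construct to highlighting selected molecule populations or to localization-based super-resolution imaging. The excitation and emission values in the record (400/504 and 515/517) look atypical for a red fluorescent protein and should be treated with caution.
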