Features (pLannotate 1.2.2; 18 found; start..end, strand, type, name):
      1..304     +  enhancer       CMV enhancer: human cytomegalovirus immediate early enhancer
    305..508     +  promoter       CMV promoter: human cytomegalovirus (CMV) immediate early promoter
    547..567     +  CDS            SV40 NLS: nuclear localization signal of SV40 (simian virus 40) large T antigen
    571..591     +  CDS            SV40 NLS: nuclear localization signal of SV40 (simian virus 40) large T antigen
    595..615     +  CDS            SV40 NLS: nuclear localization signal of SV40 (simian virus 40) large T antigen
    628..1335    +  CDS            PAmCherry1: PAmCherry1 is a photoactivatable red fluorescent protein published in 2009, derived from Discosoma sp.. It is reported to be a rapidly-maturing monomer with high acid sensitivity.
   1393..2175    +  CDS            PCNA: PCNA_HUMAN - Experimental evidence at protein level: Swiss-Prot protein existence level 1. Auxiliary protein of DNA polymerase delta and is involved in the control of eukaryotic DNA replication by increasing the polymerase's processibility during elongation of the leading strand. Induces a robust stimulatory effect on the 3'-5' exonuclease and 3'- phosphodiesterase, but not apurinic-apyrimidinic (AP) endonuclease, APEX2 activities. Has to be loaded onto DNA in order to be able to stimulate APEX2. Plays a key role in DNA damage response (DDR) by being conveniently positioned at the replication
   2201..2285    +  CDS            large T antigen (fragment): large T antigen from SV40 (simian virus 40)
   2308..2429    +  polyA_signal   SV40 poly(A) signal: SV40 polyadenylation signal
   2463..2891    -  rep_origin     f1 ori (sequence partly withheld): f1 bacteriophage origin of replication; arrow indicates direction of (+) strand synthesis
   2918..3022    +  promoter       AmpR promoter: bla
   3024..3381    +  promoter       SV40 promoter: SV40 enhancer and early promoter
   3416..4210    +  CDS            NeoR/KanR: aminoglycoside phosphotransferase from Tn5; aph(3')-II (or nptII); confers resistance to neomycin, kanamycin, and G418 (Geneticin®)
   4231..4383    +  CDS            ble (fragment): BLE_KLEPN - Experimental evidence at protein level: Swiss-Prot protein existence level 1. Binding protein with a strong affinity to the bleomycin family of antibiotics. Binds to CL990; an antimitotic-antibiotic compound. From Klebsiella pneumoniae.
   4442..4489    +  polyA_signal   HSV TK poly(A) signal: herpes simplex virus thymidine kinase polyadenylation signal (Cole and Stacy, 1985)
   4580..4596    -  polyA_signal   bGH poly(A) signal (fragment): bovine growth hormone polyadenylation signal
   4818..5406    +  rep_origin     ori: high-copy-number ColE1/pMB1/pBR322/pUC origin of replication
   5521..5580    +  enhancer       CMV enhancer (fragment): human cytomegalovirus immediate early enhancer
>Addgene plasmid #57192 | PA-mCherry1-PCNA-19-SV40NLS-4 | addgene full sequence | sequence record 228927 | Addgene NGS Result
CGTTACATAACTTACGGTAAATGGCCCGCCTGGCTGACCGCCCAACGACCCCCGCCCATTGACGTCAATA
ATGACGTATGTTCCCATAGTAACGCCAATAGGGACTTTCCATTGACGTCAATGGGTGGAGTATTTACGGT
AAACTGCCCACTTGGCAGTACATCAAGTGTATCATATGCCAAGTACGCCCCCTATTGACGTCAATGACGG
TAAATGGCCCGCCTGGCATTATGCCCAGTACATGACCTTATGGGACTTTCCTACTTGGCAGTACATCTAC
GTATTAGTCATCGCTATTACCATGGTGATGCGGTTTTGGCAGTACATCAATGGGCGTGGATAGCGGTTTG
ACTCACGGGGATTTCCAAGTCTCCACCCCATTGACGTCAATGGGAGTTTGTTTTGGCACCAAAATCAACG
GGACTTTCCAAAATGTCGTAACAACTCCGCCCCATTGACGCAAATGGGCGGTAGGCGTGTACGGTGGGAG
GTCTATATAAGCAGAGCTGGTTTAGTGAACCGTCAGATCCGCTAGCCACCATGGATCCAAAAAAGAAGAG
AAAGGTAGATCCAAAAAAGAAGAGAAAGGTAGATCCAAAAAAGAAGAGAAAGGTACCGGTCGCCACCATG
GTGAGCAAGGGCGAGGAGGATAACATGGCCATCATTAAGGAGTTCATGCGCTTCAAGGTGCACATGGAGG
GGTCCGTGAACGGCCACGTGTTCGAGATCGAGGGCGAGGGCGAGGGCCGCCCCTACGAGGGCACCCAGAC
CGCCAAGCTGAAGGTGACCAAGGGCGGCCCCCTGCCCTTCACCTGGGACATCCTGAGCCCTCAGTTCATG
TACGGCTCCAATGCCTACGTGAAGCACCCCGCCGACATCCCCGACTACTTTAAGCTGTCCTTCCCCGAGG
GCTTCAAGTGGGAGCGCGTGATGAAATTCGAGGACGGCGGCGTGGTGACCGTGACCCAGGACTCCTCCCT
GCAGGACGGCGAGTTCATCTACAAGGTGAAGCTGCGCGGCACCAACTTCCCCTCCGACGGCCCCGTGATG
CAGAAGAAGACCATGGGCTGGGAGGCCCTCTCCGAGCGGATGTACCCCGAGGACGGCGCCCTGAAGGGCG
AGGTCAAGCCCAGAGTGAAGCTGAAGGACGGCGGCCACTACGACGCTGAGGTCAAGACCACCTACAAGGC
CAAGAAGCCCGTGCAGCTGCCCGGCGCCTACAACGTCAACCGCAAGCTGGACATCACCAGCCACAACGAG
GACTACACCATCGTGGAGCAGTACGAGAGAGCCGAGGGCCGCCACTCCACCGGCGGCATGGACGAGCTGT
ACAAGTCCGGAGAAGGGCAAGGGCAAGGGCAAGGGCCGGGCCGCGGCTACGCGTATCGATCCATGTTCGA
GGCGCGCCTGGTCCAGGGCTCCATCCTCAAGAAGGTGTTGGAGGCACTCAAGGACCTCATCAACGAGGCC
TGCTGGGATATTAGCTCCAGCGGTGTAAACCTGCAGAGCATGGACTCGTCCCACGTCTCTTTGGTGCAGC
TCACCCTGCGGTCTGAGGGCTTCGACACCTACCGCTGCGACCGCAACCTGGCCATGGGCGTGAACCTCAC
CAGTATGTCCAAAATACTAAAATGCGCCGGCAATGAAGATATCATTACACTAAGGGCCGAAGATAACGCG
GATACCTTGGCGCTAGTATTTGAAGCACCAAACCAGGAGAAAGTTTCAGACTATGAAATGAAGTTGATGG
ATTTAGATGTTGAACAACTTGGAATTCCAGAACAGGAGTACAGCTGTGTAGTAAAGATGCCTTCTGGTGA
ATTTGCACGTATATGCCGAGATCTCAGCCATATTGGAGATGCTGTTGTAATTTCCTGTGCAAAAGACGGA
GTGAAATTTTCTGCAAGTGGAGAACTTGGAAATGGAAACATTAAATTGTCACAGACAAGTAATGTCGATA
AAGAGGAGGAAGCTGTTACCATAGAGATGAATGAACCAGTTCAACTAACTTTTGCACTGAGGTACCTGAA
CTTCTTTACAAAAGCCACTCCACTCTCTTCAACGGTGACACTCAGTATGTCTGCAGATGTACCCCTTGTT
GTAGAGTATAAAATTGCGGATATGGGACACTTAAAATACTACTTGGCTCCCAAGATCGAGGATGAAGAAG
GATCTTAGGGATCCACCGGATCTAGATAACTGATCATAATCAGCCATACCACATTTGTAGAGGTTTTACT
TGCTTTAAAAAACCTCCCACACCTCCCCCTGAACCTGAAACATAAAATGAATGCAATTGTTGTTGTTAAC
TTGTTTATTGCAGCTTATAATGGTTACAAATAAAGCAATAGCATCACAAATTTCACAAATAAAGCATTTT
TTTCACTGCATTCTAGTTGTGGTTTGTCCAAACTCATCAATGTATCTTAACGCGTAAATTGTAAGCGTTA
ATATTTTGTTAAAATTCGCGTTAAATTTTTGTTAAATCAGCTCATTTTTTAACCAATAGGCCGAAATCGG
CAAAATCCCTTATAAATCAAAAGAATAGACCGAGATAGGGT
[37 nt withheld, positions 2562-2598]
AAAGAACGTGGACTCCAACGTCAAAGG
[49 nt withheld, positions 2626-2674]
T
[91 nt withheld, positions 2676-2766]
G
[124 nt withheld, positions 2768-2891]
CAGGTGGCACTTTTCGGGGAAATGTGCGCGGAACCCCTATTTGTTTATTTTTCTAAATACATTCAAATAT
GTATCCGCTCATGAGACAATAACCCTGATAAATGCTTCAATAATATTGAAAAAGGAAGAGTCCTGAGGCG
GAAAGAACCAGCTGTGGAATGTGTGTCAGTTAGGGTGTGGAAAGTCCCCAGGCTCCCCAGCAGGCAGAAG
TATGCAAAGCATGCATCTCAATTAGTCAGCAACCAGGTGTGGAAAGTCCCCAGGCTCCCCAGCAGGCAGA
AGTATGCAAAGCATGCATCTCAATTAGTCAGCAACCATAGTCCCGCCCCTAACTCCGCCCATCCCGCCCC
TAACTCCGCCCAGTTCCGCCCATTCTCCGCCCCATGGCTGACTAATTTTTTTTATTTATGCAGAGGCCGA
GGCCGCCTCGGCCTCTGAGCTATTCCAGAAGTAGTGAGGAGGCTTTTTTGGAGGCCTAGGCTTTTGCAAA
GATCGATCAAGAGACAGGATGAGGATCGTTTCGCATGATTGAACAAGATGGATTGCACGCAGGTTCTCCG
GCCGCTTGGGTGGAGAGGCTATTCGGCTATGACTGGGCACAACAGACAATCGGCTGCTCTGATGCCGCCG
TGTTCCGGCTGTCAGCGCAGGGGCGCCCGGTTCTTTTTGTCAAGACCGACCTGTCCGGTGCCCTGAATGA
ACTGCAAGACGAGGCAGCGCGGCTATCGTGGCTGGCCACGACGGGCGTTCCTTGCGCAGCTGTGCTCGAC
GTTGTCACTGAAGCGGGAAGGGACTGGCTGCTATTGGGCGAAGTGCCGGGGCAGGATCTCCTGTCATCTC
ACCTTGCTCCTGCCGAGAAAGTATCCATCATGGCTGATGCAATGCGGCGGCTGCATACGCTTGATCCGGC
TACCTGCCCATTCGACCACCAAGCGAAACATCGCATCGAGCGAGCACGTACTCGGATGGAAGCCGGTCTT
GTCGATCAGGATGATCTGGACGAAGAGCATCAGGGGCTCGCGCCAGCCGAACTGTTCGCCAGGCTCAAGG
CGAGCATGCCCGACGGCGAGGATCTCGTCGTGACCCATGGCGATGCCTGCTTGCCGAATATCATGGTGGA
AAATGGCCGCTTTTCTGGATTCATCGACTGTGGCCGGCTGGGTGTGGCGGACCGCTATCAGGACATAGCG
TTGGCTACCCGTGATATTGCTGAAGAGCTTGGCGGCGAATGGGCTGACCGCTTCCTCGTGCTTTACGGTA
TCGCCGCTCCCGATTCGCAGCGCATCGCCTTCTATCGCCTTCTTGACGAGTTCTTCTGAGCGGGACTCTG
GGGTTCGAAATGACCGACCAAGCGACGCCCAACCTGCCATCACGAGATTTCGATTCCACCGCCGCCTTCT
ATGAAAGGTTGGGCTTCGGAATCGTTTTCCGGGACGCCGGCTGGATGATCCTCCAGCGCGGGGATCTCAT
GCTGGAGTTCTTCGCCCACCCTAGGGGGAGGCTAACTGAAACACGGAAGGAGACAATACCGGAAGGAACC
CGCGCTATGACGGCAATAAAAAGACAGAATAAAACGCACGGTGTTGGGTCGTTTGTTCATAAACGCGGGG
TTCGGTCCCAGGGCTGGCACTCTGTCGATACCCCACCGAGACCCCATTGGGGCCAATACGCCCGCGTTTC
TTCCTTTTCCCCACCCCACCCCCCAAGTTCGGGTGAAGGCCCAGGGCTCGCAGCCAACGTCGGGGCGGCA
GGCCCTGCCATAGCCTCAGGTTACTCATATATACTTTAGATTGATTTAAAACTTCATTTTTAATTTAAAA
GGATCTAGGTGAAGATCCTTTTTGATAATCTCATGACCAAAATCCCTTAACGTGAGTTTTCGTTCCACTG
AGCGTCAGACCCCGTAGAAAAGATCAAAGGATCTTCTTGAGATCCTTTTTTTCTGCGCGTAATCTGCTGC
TTGCAAACAAAAAAACCACCGCTACCAGCGGTGGTTTGTTTGCCGGATCAAGAGCTACCAACTCTTTTTC
CGAAGGTAACTGGCTTCAGCAGAGCGCAGATACCAAATACTGTTCTTCTAGTGTAGCCGTAGTTAGGCCA
CCACTTCAAGAACTCTGTAGCACCGCCTACATACCTCGCTCTGCTAATCCTGTTACCAGTGGCTGCTGCC
AGTGGCGATAAGTCGTGTCTTACCGGGTTGGACTCAAGACGATAGTTACCGGATAAGGCGCAGCGGTCGG
GCTGAACGGGGGGTTCGTGCACACAGCCCAGCTTGGAGCGAACGACCTACACCGAACTGAGATACCTACA
GCGTGAGCTATGAGAAAGCGCCACGCTTCCCGAAGGGAGAAAGGCGGACAGGTATCCGGTAAGCGGCAGG
GTCGGAACAGGAGAGCGCACGAGGGAGCTTCCAGGGGGAAACGCCTGGTATCTTTATAGTCCTGTCGGGT
TTCGCCACCTCTGACTTGAGCGTCGATTTTTGTGATGCTCGTCAGGGGGGCGGAGCCTATGGAAAAACGC
CAGCAACGCGGCCTTTTTACGGTTCCTGGCCTTTTGCTGGCCTTTTGCTCACATGTTCTTTCCTGCGTTA
TCCCCTGATTCTGTGGATAACCGTATTACCGCCATGCATTAGTTATTAATAGTAATCAATTACGGGGTCA
TTAGTTCATAGCCCATATATGGAGTTCCG
