>Addgene plasmid #57192 | PA-mCherry1-PCNA-19-SV40NLS-4 | depositor partial sequence | sequence record 88336 | insert sequence
GACGTCAGATCCGCTAGCCACCATGGATCCAAAAAAGAAGAGAAAGGTAGATCCAAAAAAGAAGAGAAAG
GTAGATCCAAAAAAGAAGAGAAAGGTACCGGTCGCCACCATGGTGAGCAAGGGCGAGGAGGATAACATGG
CCATCATTAAGGAGTTCATGCGCTTCAAGGTGCACATGGAGGGGTCCGTGAACGGCCACGTGTTCGAGAT
CGAGGGCGAGGGCGAGGGCCGCCCCTACGAGGGCACCCAGACCGCCAAGCTGAAGGTGACCAAGGGCGGC
CCCCTGCCCTTCACCTGGGACATCCTGAGCCCTCAGTTCATGTACGGCTCCAATGCCTACGTGAAGCACC
CCGCCGACATCCCCGACTACTTTAAGCTGTCCTTCCCCGAGGGCTTCAAGTGGGAGCGCGTGATGAAATT
CGAGGACGGCGGCGTGGTGACCGTGACCCAGGACTCCTCCCTGCAGGACGGCGAGTTCATCTACAAGGTG
AAGCTGCGCGGCACCAACTTCCCCTCCGACGGCCCCGTGATGCAGAAGAAGACCATGGGCTGGGAGGCCC
TCTCCGAGCGGATGTACCCCGAGGACGGCGCCCTGAAGGGCGAGGTCAAGCCCAGAGTGAAGCTGAAGGA
CGGCGGCCACTACGACGCTGAGGTCAAGACCACCTACAAGGCCAAGAAGCCCGTGCAGCTGCCCGGCGCC
TACAACGTCAACCGCAAGCTGGACATCACCAGCCACAACGAGGACTACACCATCGTGGAGCAGTACGAGA
GAGCCGAGGGCCGCCACTCCACCGGCGGCATGGACGAGCTGTACAAGTCCGGAGAAGGGCAAGGGCAAGG
GCAAGGGCCGGGCCGCGGCTACGCGTATCGATCCATGTTCGAGGCGCGCCTGGTCCAGGGCTCCATCCTC
AAGAAGGTGTTGGAGGCACTCAAGGACCTCATCAACGAGGCCTGCTGGGATATTAGCTCCAGCGGTGTAA
ACCTGCAGAGCATGGACTCGTCCCACGTCTCTTTGGTGCAGCTCACCCTGCGGTCTGAGGGCTTCGACAC
CTACCGCTGCGACCGCAACCTGGCCATGGGCGTGAACCTCACCAGTATGTCCAAAATACTAAAATGCGCC
GGCAATGAAGATATCATTACACTAAGGGCCGAAGATAACGCGGATACCTTGGCGCTAGTATTTGAAGCAC
CAAACCAGGAGAAAGTTTCAGACTATGAAATGAAGTTGATGGATTTAGATGTTGAACAACTTGGAATTCC
AGAACAGGAGTACAGCTGTGTAGTAAAGATGCCTTCTGGTGAATTTGCACGTATATGCCGAGATCTCAGC
CATATTGGAGATGCTGTTGTAATTTCCTGTGCAAAAGACGGAGTGAAATTTTCTGCAAGTGGAGAACTTG
GAAATGGAAACATTAAATTGTCACAGACAAGTAATGTCGATAAAGAGGAGGAAGCTGTTACCATAGAGAT
GAATGAACCAGTTCAACTAACTTTTGCACTGAGGTACCTGAACTTCTTTACAAAAGCCACTCCACTCTCT
TCAACGGTGACACTCAGTATGTCTGCAGATGTACCCCTTGTTGTAGAGTATAAAATTGCGGATATGGGAC
ACTTAAAATACTACTTGGCTCCCAAGATCGAGGATGAAGAAGGATCTTAGGGATCCACCGGATCTAGATA
ACTGATCATAATCAGCCATACCAC
